>Addgene plasmid #100709 | B52 + SPRTN sgSTOP | addgene full sequence | sequence record 193207 | Addgene NGS Result
GACGTCGCTAGCTGTACAAAAAAGCAGGCTTTAAAGGAACCAATTCAGTCGACTGGATCCGGTACCAAGG
TCGGGCAGGAAGAGGGCCTATTTCCCATGATTCCTTCATATTTGCATATACGATACAAGGCTGTTAGAGA
GATAATTAGAATTAATTTGACTGTAAACACAAAGATATTAGTACAAAATACGTGACGTAGAAAGTAATAA
TTTCTTGGGTAGTTTGCAGTTTTAAAATTATGTTTTAAAATGGACTATCATATGCTTACCGTAACTTGAA
AGTATTTCGATTTCTTGGCTTTATATATCTTGTGGAAAGGACGAAACACCGAGACGATTAATGCGTCTCG
TTTTAGAGCTAGAAATAGCAAGTTAAAATAAGGCTAGTCCGTTATCAACTTGAAAAAGTGGCACCGAGTC
GGTGCTTTTTTTAAGCTTGAGGGCCTATTTCCCATGATTCCTTCATATTTGCATATACGATACAAGGCTG
TTAGAGAGATAATTGGAATTAATTTGACTGTAAACACAAAGATATTAGTACAAAATACGTGACGTAGAAA
GTAATAATTTCTTGGGTAGTTTGCAGTTTTAAAATTATGTTTTAAAATGGACTATCATATGCTTACCGTA
ACTTGAAAGTATTTCGATTTCTTGGCTTTATATATCTTGTGGAAAGGACGAAACACCGGGCCAGCTGGAG
GCCGTCGGTTTTAGAGCTAGAAATAGCAAGTTAAAATAAGGCTAGTCCGTTATCAACTTGAAAAAGTGGC
ACCGAGTCGGTGCTTTTTTTCTAGAGAATTCCTCGAGGTACCTCTCTACATATGACATGTGAGCAAAAGG
CCAGCAAAAGGCCAGGAACCGTAAAAAGGCCGCGTTGCTGGCGTTTTTCCATAGGCTCCGCCCCCCTGAC
GAGCATCACAAAAATCGACGCTCAAGTCAGAGGTGGCGAAACCCGACAGGACTATAAAGATACCAGGCGT
TTCCCCCTGGAAGCTCCCTCGTGCGCTCTCCTGTTCCGACCCTGCCGCTTACCGGATACCTGTCCGCCTT
TCTCCCTTCGGGAAGCGTGGCGCTTTCTCATAGCTCACGCTGTAGGTATCTCAGTTCGGTGTAGGTCGTT
CGCTCCAAGCTGGGCTGTGTGCACGAACCCCCCGTTCAGCCCGACCGCTGCGCCTTATCCGGTAACTATC
GTCTTGAGTCCAACCCGGTAAGACACGACTTATCGCCACTGGCAGCAGCCACTGGTAACAGGATTAGCAG
AGCGAGGTATGTAGGCGGTGCTACAGAGTTCTTGAAGTGGTGGCCTAACTACGGCTACACTAGAAGAACA
GTATTTGGTATCTGCGCTCTGCTGAAGCCAGTTACCTTCGGAAAAAGAGTTGGTAGCTCTTGATCCGGCA
AACAAACCACCGCTGGTAGCGGTGGTTTTTTTGTTTGCAAGCAGCAGATTACGCGCAGAAAAAAAGGATC
TCAAGAAGATCCTTTGATCTTTTCTACGGGGTCTGACGCTCAGTGGAACGAAAACTCACGTTAAGGGATT
TTGGTCATGAGATTATCAAAAAGGATCTTCACCTAGATCCTTTTAAATTAAAAATGAAGTTTTAAATCAA
TCTAAAGTATATATGAGTAAACTTGGTCTGACAGTTACCAATGCTTAATCAGTGAGGCACCTATCTCAGC
GATCTGTCTATTTCGTTCATCCATAGTTGCCTGACTCCCCGTCGTGTAGATAACTACGATACGGGAGGGC
TTACCATCTGGCCCCAGTGCTGCAATGATACCGCGAGACCCACGCTCACCGGCTCCAGATTTATCAGCAA
TAAACCAGCCAGCCGGAAGGGCCGAGCGCAGAAGTGGTCCTGCAACTTTATCCGCCTCCATCCAGTCTAT
TAATTGTTGCCGGGAAGCTAGAGTAAGTAGTTCGCCAGTTAATAGTTTGCGCAACGTTGTTGCCATTGCT
ACAGGCATCGTGGTGTCACGCTCGTCGTTTGGTATGGCTTCATTCAGCTCCGGTTCCCAACGATCAAGGC
GAGTTACATGATCCCCCATGTTGTGCAAAAAAGCGGTTAGCTCCTTCGGTCCTCCGATCGTTGTCAGAAG
TAAGTTGGCCGCAGTGTTATCACTCATGGTTATGGCAGCACTGCATAATTCTCTTACTGTCATGCCATCC
GTAAGATGCTTTTCTGTGACTGGTGAGTACTCAACCAAGTCATTCTGAGAATAGTGTATGCGGCGACCGA
GTTGCTCTTGCCCGGCGTCAATACGGGATAATACCGCGCCACATAGCAGAACTTTAAAAGTGCTCATCAT
TGGAAAACGTTCTTCGGGGCGAAAACTCTCAAGGATCTTACCGCTGTTGAGATCCAGTTCGATGTAACCC
ACTCGTGCACCCAACTGATCTTCAGCATCTTTTACTTTCACCAGCGTTTCTGGGTGAGCAAAAACAGGAA
GGCAAAATGCCGCAAAAAAGGGAATAAGGGCGACACGGAAATGTTGAATACTCATACTCTTCCTTTTTCA
ATATTATTGAAGCATTTATCAGGGTTATTGTCTCATGAGCGGATACATATTTGAATGTATTTAGAAAAAT
AAACAAATAGGGGTTCCGCGCACATTTCCCCGAAAAGTGCCACCT
Features (pLannotate 1.2.2; 8 found; start..end, strand, type, name):
     13..30      +  protein_bind   attB1 (fragment): mutant version of attB; recombination site for the Gateway® BP reaction BP Clonase™
     82..322     +  promoter       U6 promoter: RNA polymerase III promoter for human U6 snRNA
    350..425     +  misc_RNA       gRNA scaffold: guide RNA scaffold for the Streptococcus pyogenes CRISPR/Cas9 system
    439..679     +  promoter       U6 promoter: RNA polymerase III promoter for human U6 snRNA
    708..783     +  misc_RNA       gRNA scaffold: guide RNA scaffold for the Streptococcus pyogenes CRISPR/Cas9 system
    886..1474    -  rep_origin     ori: high-copy-number ColE1/pMB1/pBR322/pUC origin of replication
   1645..2505    -  CDS            AmpR: β-lactamase; bla; confers resistance to ampicillin, carbenicillin, and related antibiotics
   2506..2610    -  promoter       AmpR promoter: bla
