[The description below was written by a language model from this plasmid's Addgene catalogue record and pLannotate feature annotations shown in this document.]
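Description:
B52 + SPRTN sgSTOP is a compact (about 2.6 kb) mammalian CRISPR guide-expression plasmid built on the B52 dual-sgRNA backbone. It is propagated in E. coli through a high-copy ColE1/pUC-type origin and selected with ampicillin via the β-lactamase gene and its native bla promoter. No mammalian selection marker, reporter or Cas9/base-editor coding sequence is annotated, so the plasmid supplies only guide RNAs, and the editing enzyme must come from a separate construct. A short attB1 fragment near the start of the sequence appears to be a remnant of the backbone's history rather than a functional Gateway site.

The payload consists of two tandem, same-orientation cassettes. Each has a human U6 RNA polymerase III promoter followed by a short gap for the spacer and then a Streptococcus pyogenes Cas9 gRNA scaffold. One cassette carries a 20-nt "sgSTOP" guide against human SPRTN, inserted at BbsI sites that were destroyed during cloning. The other cassette is empty and accepts a second guide through BsmBI. The record does not say which of the two annotated cassettes holds the SPRTN guide.

According to the associated publication, sgSTOP guides direct a CRISPR base editor to convert a targeted codon into a premature STOP codon. This disrupts the gene without relying on the repair of a double-strand break. The plasmid is therefore suited to knocking out SPRTN in human cells when co-delivered with a base editor. Once a second guide is cloned into the empty cassette, it can also be used for dual-guide experiments that target SPRTN together with another locus.
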