Addgene plasmid #100709: B52 + SPRTN sgSTOP
Purpose: B52 plasmid expressing SPRTN sgSTOP (cloned in BbsI site) and containing an empty sgRNA-expression cassette (use BsmBI for cloning)
Depositing lab: Alberto Ciccia. Publication: CRISPR-Mediated Base Editing Enables Efficient Disruption of Eukaryotic Genes through Induction of STOP Codons. Billon P, Bryant EE, Joseph SA, Nambiar TS, Hayward SB, Rothstein R, Ciccia A. Mol Cell. 2017 Sep 4. pii: S1097-2765(17)30605-6. doi: 10.1016/j.molcel.2017.08.008. PubMed 28890334.
Backbone
  Vector backbone: B52 plasmid expressing SPRTN sgSTOP and containing an empty sgRNA-expression cassette
  Total vector size (bp): 2635
  Vector type: Mammalian Expression, CRISPR
Growth in bacteria
  Bacterial resistance: Ampicillin, 100 μg/mL
  Growth temperature: 37°C
  Growth strain: DH5alpha
  Copy number: Unknown
Gene/Insert
  Gene/Insert name: sgSTOP targeting SPRTN (cloned using BbsI)
  gRNA/shRNA sequence: sgSTOP SPRTN: GGGCCAGCTGGAGGCCGTCG
  Species: H. sapiens (human)
  Cloning method: Restriction Enzyme; 5′ cloning site BbsI (destroyed during cloning); 3′ cloning site BbsI (destroyed during cloning)
  Sequencing primers: 5′ GAGGTACCTCGAGGAATTCTCTAGA
Terms and licenses: Academic/Nonprofit Terms; Industry Terms: Not Available to Industry
How to cite: B52 + SPRTN sgSTOP was a gift from Alberto Ciccia (Addgene plasmid # 100709 ; http://n2t.net/addgene:100709 ; RRID:Addgene_100709)
