>Addgene plasmid #100709 | B52 + SPRTN sgSTOP | depositor partial sequence | sequence record 190302 | Sequenced using GAGGTACCTCGAGGAATTCTCTAGA
NCNGGTCTGACTCGGTGCACTTTTTCAGTTGATAACGGACTAGCCTTATTTTAACTTGCTATTTCTAGCT
CTAAAACCGACGGCCTCCAGCTGGCCCGGTGTTTCGTCCTTTCCACAAGATATATAAAGCCAAGAAATCG
AAATACTTTCAAGTTACGGTAAGCATATGATAGTCCATTTTAAAACATAATTTTAAAACTGCAAACTACC
CAAGAAATTATTACTTTCTACGTCACGTATTTTGTACTAATATCTTTGTGTTTACAGTCAAATTAATTCC
AATTATCTCTCTAACAGCCTTGTATCGTATATGCAAATATGAAGGAATCATGGGAAATAGGCCCTCAAGC
TTAAAAAAAGCACCGACTCGGTGCCACTTTTTCAAGTTGATAACGGACTAGCCTTATTTTAACTTGCTAT
TTCTAGCTCTAAAACGAGACGCATTAATCGTCTCGGTGTTTCGTCCTTTCCACAAGATATATAAAGCCAA
GAAATCGAAATACTTTCAAGTTACGGTAAGCATATGATAGTCCATTTTAAAACATAATTTTAAAACTGCA
AACTACCCAAGAAATTATTACTTTCTACGTCACGTATTTTGTACTAATATCTTTGTGTTTACAGTCAAAT
TAATTCTAATTATCTCTCTAACAGCCTTGTATCGTATATGCAAATATGAAGGAATCATGGGAAATAGGCC
CTCTTCCTGCCCGACCTTGGTACCGGATCCAGTCGACTGAATTGGTTCCTTTAAAGCCTGCTTTTTTGTA
CAGCTAGCGACGTCAGGTGGCACTTTTCGGGGAAATGTGCGCGGAACCCCTATTTGTTTATTTTTCTAAA
TACATTCAAATATGTATCCGCTCATGAGACAATAACCCTGATAAATGCTTTCAATAATATTGAAAAAGGA
AGAGTATGAGTATTCAACATTTCCGTGTCGCCCTTATTCCCTTTTTTGCGGCATTTTGCCTTCCTGTTTT
TGCTCACCCAGAAACGCTGGTGAAAGTAAAGATGCTGAAGATCAGTTGGTGCACGAGTGGGTTACATCGA
ACTGGATCTCACAGCGTAAGATCCTTGAGAGTTTCGCCCCGAGACGTTTTCAATGATGAGCACTTTTAAA
GTCTGCTATGTGGGCCGTAATTATCCCGTATTGACGCCGGGCAGAGCACT
